>Addgene plasmid #108022 | BMR1_03g02875-bio-His | addgene full sequence | sequence record 211187 | Addgene NGS Result
CATGTTGACATTGATTATTGACTAGTTATTAATAGTAATCAATTACGGGGTCATTAGTTCATAGCCCATA
TATGGAGTTCCGCGTTACATAACTTACGGTAAATGGCCCGCCTGGCTGACCGCCCAACGACCCCCGCCCA
TTGACGTCAATAATGACGTATGTTCCCATAGTAACGCCAATAGGGACTTTCCATTGACGTCAATGGGTGG
AGTATTTACGGTAAACTGCCCACTTGGCAGTACATCAAGTGTATCATATGCCAAGTCCGCCCCCTATTGA
CGTCAATGACGGTAAATGGCCCGCCTGGCATTATGCCCAGTACATGACCTTACGGGACTTTCCTACTTGG
CAGTACATCTACGTATTAGTCATCGCTATTACCATGGTGATGCGGTTTTGGCAGTACACCAATGGGCGTG
GATAGCGGTTTGACTCACGGGGATTTCCAAGTCTCCACCCCATTGACGTCAATGGGAGTTTGTTTTGGCA
CCAAAATCAACGGGACTTTCCAAAATGTCGTAATAACCCCGCCCCGTTGACGCAAATGGGCGGTAGGCGT
GTACGGTGGGAGGTCTATATAAGCAGAGCTCGTTTAGTGAACCGTCAGATCCTCACTCTCTTCCGCATCG
CTGTCTGCGAGGGCCAGCTGTTGGGCTCGCGGTTGAGGACAAACTCTTCGCGGTCTTTCCAGTACTCTTG
GATCGGAAACCCGTCGGCCTCCGAACGGTACTCCGCCACCGAGGGACCTGAGCGAGTCCGCATCGACCGG
ATCGGAAAACCTCTCGAGAAAGGCGTCTAACCAGTCACAGTCGCAAGGTAGGCTGAGCACCGTGGCGGGC
GGCAGCGGGTGGCGGTCGGGGTTGTTTCTGGCGGAGGTGCTGCTGATGATGTAATTAAAGTAGGCGGTCT
TGAGACGGCGGATGGTCGAGGTGAGGTGTGGCAGGCTTGAGATCCAGCTGTTGGGGTGAGTACTCCCTCT
CAAAAGCGGGCATTACTTCTGCGCTAAGATTGTCAGTTTCCAAAAACGAGGAGGATTTGATATTCACCTG
GCCCGATCTGGCCATACACTTGAGTGACAATGACATCCACTTTGCCTTTCTCTCCACAGGTGTCCACTCC
CAGGTCCAAGTTTGCCACCATGGAGTTTCAGACCCAGGTACTCATGTCCCTGCTGCTCTGCATGTCTGGT
GCGGCCGCCTATGAGTGCAAGCTGGTGCTGGAACTGGACCGCGAGCCCACCAACATGATCAAGATCGACT
ACTACATGAGCAAGCTGTACGTGTTCCCCAGCCCCAACATCCCCATCGGCACCCTGATCAGCGAGATCAA
CTGGGGCGACATCTTCCACTTCAAGATCAACAAGAACTACCTGCTGGCCTGGATCTACCTGAAGCCCATG
GGCAACAACGCCCTGGAACTGGGCATCAAGCTGCTGGACATCAGCGGCAACAAGTTCATCGAGACACCCC
ATCTGCTGATCTTCCCCGAGTTCTACAACTTCCCCCAGTGGCTGAACCTGAACAGCCCCCAGCTGATCAA
CCGGATCCGGAAGTCCATCGTGGACGTGAACCTGGACTCCCTGCCCGCCAACCTGGACGTGGTGTACACC
CGGGACTTCGTGACCTTCAAGACCAACGGCGAGAGCAGCATCGGCAACTTCGCCTGGGACAACTTCATCG
TGGCCAACCTGATCAACCACAACTTCGCCAACATCATCAAGCTGACCCCCGTGGCCTACCGGAAGATCAA
GATCACCGCCTACAACAGCCTGATCCCCGACAGCATCTACCACGTGGGCACCATCATCTTCCCTGAAGAG
TACATCTTCCCATATTGGTTCGAGCACGTGAACGGCTGCTTCTACAAGCTGATCACCAAGCAGTTCAAGA
GCCTGAACGTGGACGTGCTGAGCACCATCTTCAGCGACGAGATCCTGGTGCACATGCACCTGAACATGTT
CCACATCTACGTCAAGCCCGAGTACATCACCTGTGCCGCCATCAAGAGCATCAGCCTGTACAACTACAAG
TACAACAGCATCAGCAGCTTCGACGGGATCGACCAGATCTTTCTGTACAAGAAGATCAACAGCATCGAGA
TCACCCTGGCCCTGAGCGAGCACAACGGCAAGTTTATCAAGCTGCACAGCAAGCTGCCCTACAACGGCGA
CATCAAGCCCGACTGGGCCACCGAGCTGAGCAAGCACGCCACCAGCAGCGACGAGCTGATCGCCCTGGAC
ATCGACCTGAGCAGCGACCACCCCCTGAAAGAAATCAAGATGACCAAGAACATGAACAAGTACATCCTCG
AGCCCAAGCTGGAAGGCCACATCGTGTTTATCGCCCTGAGCACCAGCGACACCTTCTACCAGATCGTGAA
GCCCCCTGCCCAGATCAAGAAGATTATCATCACCCCCCTGCTGTGCTACCGGTGGAAGATTAAGATCGAA
GTGAACGACCCCAACAGCAAGACCTACACCGAGCGGTGGCGGTTCTTCCAGGGCGAGAACCTGGTCAAGT
TCCTGACCTACGCCAACCCCAAGAACTCTGGCGCGCCGTCGACCTCCATCACGGCCTATAAGAGTGAGGG
GGAGTCAGCGGAGTTCTCCTTCCCACTCAACCTTGGAGAGGAAAGCCTGCAGGGAGAGTTGAGATGGAAG
GCAGAGAAGGCTCCTTCTTCCCAGTCCTGGATCACCTTCTCCCTAAAGAACCAAAAGGTGTCTGTGCAGA
AGTCTACTAGCAACCCCAAGTTCCAGCTGTCCGAAACGCTCCCACTCACCCTTCAGATACCCCAGGTCTC
CCTTCAGTTTGCTGGTTCTGGCAACCTGACCCTGACTCTGGACAGAGGGATACTGTATCAGGAAGTGAAC
CTGGTGGTGATGAAAGTGACTCAGCCCGACAGCAACACTTTGACCTGTGAGGTGATGGGACCCACCTCAC
CCAAGATGAGACTGATCTTGAAGCAGGAGAATCAGGAGGCCAGGGTCTCCAGGCAGGAGAAAGTGATTCA
AGTGCAGGCCCCTGAAGCAGGGGTGTGGCAATGTCTACTGAGTGAAGGTGAAGAGGTCAAGATGGACTCC
AAGATCCAGGTTTTATCCAAAGGGTTGAATTCCGGCAGCCTGCACCACATCCTGGACGCCCAGAAGATGC
TGTGGAACCACAGGGACAGGAACCTGCCTCCTCTGGCCCCTCTGGGCCCCCACCACCATCACCACCATTG
AGTCTAGACACGTGATTAATTAAGGATCCCCCGACCTCGACCTCTGGCTAATAAAGGAAATTTATTTTCA
TTGCAATAGTGTGTTGGAATTTTTTGTGTCTCTCACTCGGAAGGACATATGGGAGGGCAAATCATTTGGT
CGAGATCCCTCGGAGATCTCTAGCTAGAGGATCGATCCCCGCCCCGGACGAACTAAACCTGACTACGACA
TCTCTGCCCCTTCTTCGCGGGGCAGTGCATGTAATCCCTTCAGTTGGTTGGTACAACTTGCCAACTGGGC
CCTGTTCCACATGTGACACGGGGGGGGACCAAACACAAAGGGGTTCTCTGACTGTAGTTGACATCCTTAT
AAATGGATGTGCACATTTGCCAACACTGAGTGGCTTTCATCCTGGAGCAGACTTTGCAGTCTGTGGACTG
CAACACAACATTGCCTTTATGTGTAACTCTTGGCTGAAGCTCTTACACCAATGCTGGGGGACATGTACCT
CCCAGGGGCCCAGGAAGACTACGGGAGGCTACACCAACGTCAATCAGAGGGGCCTGTGTAGCTACCGATA
AGCGGACCCTCAAGAGGGCATTAGCAATAGTGTTTATAAGGCCCCCTTGTTAACCCTAAACGGGTAGCAT
ATGCTTCCCGGGTAGTAGTATATACTATCCAGACTAACCCTAATTCAATAGCATATGTTACCCAACGGGA
AGCATATGCTATCGAATTAGGGTTAGTAAAAGGGTCCTAAGGAACAGCGATATCTCCCACCCCATGAGCT
GTCACGGTTTTATTTACATGGGGTCAGGATTCCACGAGGGTAGTGAACCATTTTAGTCACAAGGGCAGTG
GCTGAAGATCAAGGAGCGGGCAGTGAACTCTCCTGAATCTTCGCCTGCTTCTTCATTCTCCTTCGTTTAG
CTAATAGAATAACTGCTGAGTTGTGAACAGTAAGGTGTATGTGAGGTGCTCGAAAACAAGGTTTCAGGTG
ACGCCCCCAGAATAAAATTTGGACGGGGGGTTCAGTGGTGGCATTGTGCTATGACACCAATATAACCCTC
ACAAACCCCTTGGGCAATAAATACTAGTGTAGGAATGAAACATTCTGAATATCTTTAACAATAGAAATCC
ATGGGGTGGGGACAAGCCGTAAAGACTGGATGTCCATCTCACACGAATTTATGGCTATGGGCAACACATA
ATCCTAGTGCAATATGATACTGGGGTTATTAAGATGTGTCCCAGGCAGGGACCAAGACAGGTGAACCATG
TTGTTACACTCTATTTGTAACAAGGGGAAAGAGAGTGGACGCCGACAGCAGCGGACTCCACTGGTTGTCT
CTAACACCCCCGAAAATTAAACGGGGCTCCACGCCAATGGGGCCCATAAACAAAGACAAGTGGCCACTCT
TTTTTTTGAAATTGTGGAGTGGGGGCACGCGTCAGCCCCCACACGCCGCCCTGCGGTTTTGGACTGTAAA
ATAAGGGTGTAATAACTTGGCTGATTGTAACCCCGCTAACCACTGCGGTCAAACCACTTGCCCACAAAAC
CACTAATGGCACCCCGGGGAATACCTGCATAAGTAGGTGGGCGGGCCAAGATAGGGGCGCGATTGCTGCG
ATCTGGAGGACAAATTACACACACTTGCGCCTGAGCGCCAAGCACAGGGTTGTTGGTCCTCATATTCACG
AGGTCGCTGAGAGCACGGTGGGCTAATGTTGCCATGGGTAGCATATACTACCCAAATATCTGGATAGCAT
ATGCTATCCTAATCTATATCTGGGTAGCATAGGCTATCCTAATCTATATCTGGGTAGCATATGCTATCCT
AATCTATATCTGGGTAGTATATGCTATCCTAATTTATATCTGGGTAGCATAGGCTATCCTAATCTATATC
TGGGTAGCATATGCTATCCTAATCTATATCTGGGTAGTATATGCTATCCTAATCTGTATCCGGGTAGCAT
ATGCTATCCTAATAGAGATTAGGGTAGTATATGCTATCCTAATTTATATCTGGGTAGCATATACTACCCA
AATATCTGGATAGCATATGCTATCCTAATCTATATCTGGGTAGCATATGCTATCCTAATCTATATCTGGG
TAGCATAGGCTATCCTAATCTATATCTGGGTAGCATATGCTATCCTAATCTATATCTGGGTAGTATATGC
TATCCTAATTTATATCTGGGTAGCATAGGCTATCCTAATCTATATCTGGGTAGCATATGCTATCCTAATC
TATATCTGGGTAGTATATGCTATCCTAATCTGTATCCGGGTAGCATATGCTATCCTCATGATAAGCTGTC
AAACATGAGAATTTTCTTGAAGACGAAAGGGCCTCGTGATACGCCTATTTTTATAGGTTAATGTCATGAT
AATAATGGTTTCTTAGACGTCAGGTGGCACTTTTCGGGGAAATGTGCGCGGAACCCCTATTTGTTTATTT
TTCTAAATACATTCAAATATGTATCCGCTCATGAGACAATAACCCTGATAAATGCTTCAATAATATTGAA
AAAGGAAGAGTATGAGTATTCAACATTTCCGTGTCGCCCTTATTCCCTTTTTTGCGGCATTTTGCCTTCC
TGTTTTTGCTCACCCAGAAACGCTGGTGAAAGTAAAAGATGCTGAAGATCAGTTGGGTGCACGAGTGGGT
TACATCGAACTGGATCTCAACAGCGGTAAGATCCTTGAGAGTTTTCGCCCCGAAGAACGTTTTCCAATGA
TGAGCACTTTTAAAGTTCTGCTATGTGGCGCGGTATTATCCCGTGTTGACGCCGGGCAAGAGCAACTCGG
TCGCCGCATACACTATTCTCAGAATGACTTGGTTGAGTACTCACCAGTCACAGAAAAGCATCTTACGGAT
GGCATGACAGTAAGAGAATTATGCAGTGCTGCCATAACCATGAGTGATAACACTGCGGCCAACTTACTTC
TGACAACGATCGGAGGACCGAAGGAGCTAACCGCTTTTTTGCACAACATGGGGGATCATGTAACTCGCCT
TGATCGTTGGGAACCGGAGCTGAATGAAGCCATACCAAACGACGAGCGTGACACCACGATGCCTGCAGCA
ATGGCAACAACGTTGCGCAAACTATTAACTGGCGAACTACTTACTCTAGCTTCCCGGCAACAATTAATAG
ACTGGATGGAGGCGGATAAAGTTGCAGGACCACTTCTGCGCTCGGCCCTTCCGGCTGGCTGGTTTATTGC
TGATAAATCTGGAGCCGGTGAGCGTGGGTCTCGCGGTATCATTGCAGCACTGGGGCCAGATGGTAAGCCC
TCCCGTATCGTAGTTATCTACACGACGGGGAGTCAGGCAACTATGGATGAACGAAATAGACAGATCGCTG
AGATAGGTGCCTCACTGATTAAGCATTGGTAACTGTCAGACCAAGTTTACTCATATATACTTTAGATTGA
TTTAAAACTTCATTTTTAATTTAAAAGGATCTAGGTGAAGATCCTTTTTGATAATCTCATGACCAAAATC
CCTTAACGTGAGTTTTCGTTCCACTGAGCGTCAGACCCCGTAGAAAAGATCAAAGGATCTTCTTGAGATC
CTTTTTTTCTGCGCGTAATCTGCTGCTTGCAAACAAAAAAACCACCGCTACCAGCGGTGGTTTGTTTGCC
GGATCAAGAGCTACCAACTCTTTTTCCGAAGGTAACTGGCTTCAGCAGAGCGCAGATACCAAATACTGTT
CTTCTAGTGTAGCCGTAGTTAGGCCACCACTTCAAGAACTCTGTAGCACCGCCTACATACCTCGCTCTGC
TAATCCTGTTACCAGTGGCTGCTGCCAGTGGCGATAAGTCGTGTCTTACCGGGTTGGACTCAAGACGATA
GTTACCGGATAAGGCGCAGCGGTCGGGCTGAACGGGGGGTTCGTGCACACAGCCCAGCTTGGAGCGAACG
ACCTACACCGAACTGAGATACCTACAGCGTGAGCTATGAGAAAGCGCCACGCTTCCCGAAGGGAGAAAGG
CGGACAGGTATCCGGTAAGCGGCAGGGTCGGAACAGGAGAGCGCACGAGGGAGCTTCCAGGGGGAAACGC
CTGGTATCTTTATAGTCCTGTCGGGTTTCGCCACCTCTGACTTGAGCGTCGATTTTTGTGATGCTCGTCA
GGGGGGCGGAGCCTATGGAAAAACGCCAGCAACGCGGCCTTTTTACGGTTCCTGGCCTTTTGCTGGCCTT
TTGCTCACATGTTCTTTCCTGCGTTATCCCCTGATTCTGTGGATAACCGTATTACCGCCTTTGAGTGAGC
TGATACCGCTCGCCGCAGCCGAACGACCGAGCGCAGCGAGTCAGTGAGCGAGGAAGCGGAAGAGCGCCCA
ATACGCAAACCGCCTCTCCCCGCGCGTTGGCCGATTCATTAATGCAGCTGGCACGACAGGTTTCCCGACT
GGAAAGCGGGCAGTGAGCGCAACGCAATTAATGTGAGTTAGCTCACTCATTAGGCACCCCAGGCTTTACA
CTTTATGCTTCCGGCTCGTATGTTGTGTGGAATTGTGAGCGGATAACAATTTCACACAGGAAACAGCTAT
GACCATGATTACGCCAAGCTCTAGCTAGAGGTCGACCAATTCTCATGTTTGACAGCTTATCATCGCAGAT
CCGGGCAACGTTGTTGCCATTGCTGCAGGCGCAGAACTGGTAGGTATGGAAGATCTATACATTGAATCAA
TATTGGCAATTAGCCATATTAGTCATTGGTTATATAGCATAAATCAATATTGGCTATTGGCCATTGCATA
CGTTGTATCTATATCATAATATGTACATTTATATTGGCTCATGTCCAATATGACCGC
Features (pLannotate 1.2.2; 18 found; start..end, strand, type, name):
      7..386     +  enhancer       CMV enhancer: human cytomegalovirus immediate early enhancer
    388..587     +  promoter       CMV promoter: human cytomegalovirus (CMV) immediate early promoter
    655..693     +  misc_feature   Ad SA (fragment): adenovirus major late transcript splice acceptor (Friedrich and Soriano, 1991)
    726..935     -  CDS            PTP (fragment): TERM_ADE02 - Experimental evidence at protein level: Swiss-Prot protein existence level 1. Protein covalently bound to the viral DNA that acts as a primer for viral genomic replication by DNA strand displacement. Assembles on the viral origin of replication in an initiation complex with viral polymerase, DBP, host NFIA and host POU2F1/OCT1. During initiation, the polymerase covalently couples the first dCTP with Ser- 580 of pTP. The terminal protein stimulates the template activity over 20 fold compared to protein-free templates. Neo-synthesized viral genomes are linked to two preterminal prot
    966..1055    +  intron         chimeric intron (fragment): chimera between introns from adenovirus and immunoglobulin heavy chain genes
   1074..1120    +  CDS            IgH signal sequence (fragment): signal sequence from the mouse immunoglobulin heavy chain variable region
   2550..3110    +  CDS            Cd4 (fragment): CD4_RAT - Experimental evidence at protein level: Swiss-Prot protein existence level 1. Integral membrane glycoprotein that plays an essential role in the immune response and serves multiple functions in responses against both external and internal offenses. In T-cells, functions primarily as a coreceptor for MHC class II molecule:peptide complex. The antigens presented by class II peptides are derived from extracellular proteins while class I peptides are derived from cytosolic proteins. Interacts simultaneously with the T-cell receptor (TCR) and the MHC class II presented by antigen presenti
   3270..3325    +  polyA_signal   β-globin poly(A) signal: rabbit β-globin polyadenylation signal (Gil and Proudfoot, 1987)
   3839..5520    -  rep_origin     oriP (fragment): Epstein-Barr virus oriP replication origin (Yates et al., 2000)
   5647..5751    +  promoter       AmpR promoter: bla
   5752..6612    +  CDS            AmpR: β-lactamase; bla; confers resistance to ampicillin, carbenicillin, and related antibiotics
   6783..7371    +  rep_origin     ori: high-copy-number ColE1/pMB1/pBR322/pUC origin of replication
   7554..7646    +  CDS            lacI (fragment): lac repressor; lacI; The lac repressor binds to the lac operator to inhibit transcription in E. coli. This inhibition can be relieved by adding lactose or isopropyl-β-D-thiogalactopyranoside (IPTG).
   7659..7680    +  protein_bind   CAP binding site: CAP binding activates transcription in the presence of cAMP. E. coli catabolite activator protein
   7695..7725    +  promoter       lac promoter: promoter for the E. coli lac operon
   7733..7749    +  protein_bind   lac operator: The lac repressor binds to the lac operator to inhibit transcription in E. coli. This inhibition can be relieved by adding lactose or isopropyl-β-D-thiogalactopyranoside (IPTG). lac repressor encoded by lacI
   7819..7835    +  promoter       tet promoter (fragment): E. coli promoter for tetracycline efflux protein gene
   7845..7870    -  CDS            bla(M) (fragment): β-lactamase lacking the signal sequence; bla(M); allows cytosolic expression of β-lactamase
