[The description below was written by a language model from this plasmid's Addgene catalogue record and pLannotate feature annotations shown in this document.]
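Description:
BMR1_03g02875-bio-His is a mammalian expression plasmid built on the pTT3 backbone for transient production of a secreted, soluble form of a Babesia microti cell surface or secreted protein. It is propagated in E. coli as a high-copy plasmid through a ColE1/pUC-type origin with ampicillin selection (AmpR). The backbone also carries an Epstein-Barr virus oriP fragment, which supports episomal maintenance in mammalian cells that supply EBNA1. The lac, tet and bla fragments near the end of the sequence appear to be backbone remnants with no role in the payload.

Expression is driven by the CMV enhancer and promoter, followed by adenovirus-derived leader and splice elements and a chimeric intron fragment that enhance transcript processing. It ends at a rabbit β-globin polyadenylation signal. The open reading frame begins with a fragment annotated as a mouse immunoglobulin heavy chain signal sequence, which would direct secretion. This is followed by the gene-synthesised BMR1_03g02875 ectodomain of about 1.4 kb, cloned between retained NotI and AscI sites. The insert itself falls in an unannotated gap of the feature table. All potential N-linked glycosylation sequons in it were removed by replacing the serine or threonine with alanine, so the parasite protein is not aberrantly glycosylated in mammalian cells. On the C-terminal side, the backbone supplies rat Cd4 domains 3 and 4, a biotinylation sequence and a 6xHis tag. Of these, only the Cd4 segment is detected in the annotation.

Cotransfection with BirA yields enzymatically monobiotinylated protein, which typically allows oriented capture on streptavidin, while the His tag permits affinity purification. The plasmid belongs to a library of recombinant B. microti proteins made for diagnostics discovery and reverse vaccinology.
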