Addgene plasmid #108022: BMR1_03g02875-bio-His
Purpose: Expresses enzymatically monobiotinylated full-length BMR1_03g02875 ectodomain with no N-linked glycans upon cotransfection with BirA in mammalian cells. Contains a C-terminal rat Cd4 d3+4 tag.
Depositing lab: Gavin Wright. Depositing organization: Wellcome Sanger Institute. Publication: A library of recombinant Babesia microti cell surface and secreted proteins for diagnostics discovery and reverse vaccinology. Elton CM, Rodriguez M, Ben Mamoun C, Lobo CA, Wright GJ. Int J Parasitol. 2019 Feb;49(2):115-125. doi: 10.1016/j.ijpara.2018.10.003. Epub 2018 Oct 24. PubMed 30367868.
Backbone
  Vector backbone: pTT3
  Backbone manufacturer: Yves Durocher
  Backbone size w/o insert (bp): 6670
  Modifications to backbone: Addition of CD4, biotinylation sequence, 6xhis tags
  Vector type: Mammalian Expression
Growth in bacteria
  Bacterial resistance: Ampicillin, 100 μg/mL
  Growth temperature: 37°C
  Growth strain: DH5alpha
  Copy number: High Copy
Gene/Insert
  Gene/Insert name: BMR1_03g02875
  Species: B. microti
  Insert size (bp): 1367
  Mutation: all potential N-linked glycosylation sites (N-X-S/T, where X is not proline) were systematically removed by substituting alanine for serine/threonine at these sites.
  Promoter: CMV
  Tag / fusion protein: ratCD4d3+4,biotinylation sequence, 6xHis (C terminal on backbone)
  Cloning method: Restriction Enzyme; 5′ cloning site NotI (not destroyed); 3′ cloning site AscI (not destroyed)
  Sequencing primers: 5′ CMV-F; 3′ EBVori-F (5'-CCACTCAGTGTTGGCAAATG-3')
Resource information
  A portion of this plasmid was derived from a plasmid made by: Made by gene synthesis. pTT3 was obtained from Yves Durocher, National Research Council of Canada
Terms and licenses: Academic/Nonprofit Terms; Industry Terms: Not Available to Industry
How to cite: BMR1_03g02875-bio-His was a gift from Gavin Wright (Addgene plasmid # 108022 ; http://n2t.net/addgene:108022 ; RRID:Addgene_108022)
